>Addgene plasmid #244637 | CL20_mEGFP_FOidr_085 | addgene full sequence | sequence record 487992 | Addgene NGS Result
AAAAAAAATCTAACCTCAAGTCAAGGCTTTTCTATGGAATAAGGAATGGACAGCAGGGGGCTGTTTCATA
TACTGATGACCTCTTTATAGCCAACCTTTGTTCATGGCAGCCAGCATATGGGCATATGTTGCCAAACTCT
AAACCAAATACTCATTCTGATGTTTTAAATGATTTGCCCTCCCATATGTCCTTCCGAGTGAGAGACACAA
AAAATTCCAACACACTATTGCAATGAAAATAAATTTCCTTTATTAGCCAGAAGTCAGATGCTCAAGGGGC
TTCATGATGTCCCCATAATTTTTGGCAGAGGGAAAAAGATCTGCTAGCTCGAGCAGCTGAAGCTTTATTG
AGGCTTAAGCAGTGGGTTCCCTAGTTAGCCAGAGAGCTCCCAGGCTCAGATCTGGTCTAACCAGAGAGAC
CCAGTACAGGCAAAAAGCAGATCTTGTCTTCTTTGGGAGTGAATTAGCCCTTCCAGTCCCCCCTTTTCTT
TTAAAAAGTGGCTAAGATCTACAGCTGCCTTGTAAGTCATTGGTCTTAAAGGTACCGTAATCTTATCTAG
AACCGGTTCACTTGGTGTTCAGTTCGTTCTCCAGTTCCGTTAGCTTACGGCTGGCCTTAACTTTGTTACT
CACGTCTTGACCCTGAGAGAAGAGGCGCTGGCGTTCTTTGAACGTCAGGTTTTCCGGCGCGCCGCTAGAG
CCCGGGCTATCAGCATCCTGGCTTTTTGAACGTTTTTCCTTTGCGTCACGGCAGGCATCATGTGCACCCA
CAGCTGCGCCCGTGCTACCCGGATAGCTGTTAGGGCCAGCCAAGCTACAGTCCTCCTCCTCTTCCTCTTC
GTTATACGCGACGAATTTGGCGGTGAAGAGGGAATCCGGCGACAGAACCTGGGTTTTCAGGTAGCTTGCA
TTGCGCTGCGGCGGCGGCGGTGGCGCACCGGGTGCCGGGCTCGGGCTTGGCGGTTCGTAGTCACGCGGCA
GAGGCGGACGGCATAAACCCGGTGCTTCCGGCTCCAACAAACGGCGGGCCGCCTCATCGTGCTGCCTGCG
ACGTTCCGCTTCCAGGCGACTATAATAACCCTCTTCTTGACGCCGTTTTTCCTCCGCGTCGCGCTTGGTA
CGCTCCTCCTCCTGCCGCCTACGCTCTTCTTCTTGACGCGCGCGGTCCTCCGCTTCGCGTTTACGCATTT
CTTCCAATTGTTGTTGCCTGCGCCTTTCCTCATCTTGGAGACGTGCCCGACGCTCTGCCTCCAGACGCTG
CATAATCAGCATGGTATCCACATCATCATCCTCCTCTTCTTCGTCATCTTCGTCCTTTTGCTTGCTCTCC
TGTAAGCGTTTCTGGAACTGCCATTCAAGCATCAGCTTACGCAGACGGTCTGACTCCTCCGCGCTACGAT
CCGGTTTGCTTTGCAACTCCTGGATCTCCTTTGACAGCATATCAACGATGTGCATTTGTTGCTGCTTCTC
CAGTTTCTCCTTCGCATCGCGTTTCCACGGGTCCGGGGACAGGCTATCGCCAGAGGACAGTTCCTCCTTG
GACACGGTAATATATTGCAGATCACGACGTTCGATGGTGCGCGGTTGTTGCTGCGGCTGCAGCTCGCGGA
TCACGGTTTCCTGCGGTCGTTGCAACGTGGACGGCTTTTCTGGTTTCATCTGCTGCGCAGTCAACGGGGA
AAACGGAGCCGGGTTCAGGCTCTGGGTACGCATCTGGCCCAGTTTGCGCTCTTGTTCGCGGCGCTTGCGC
TCACGCTCTTCTTCAAGCCGCGCCTTCTCTTTTTCATACCAACGCTGGTGCTCCTCACGCTTTCTCCGCT
CTGCCGCGGCAACCTGGGCGCTAGGCAGACCAATTTGGTTCGCGCTCGGCGGCGGCGGCAGGGGCAAATC
CATGCTCATACCATCGAAGTCACCTGCATAATGTACCGGCGGCGGTGGCGGCGGCGGCGGCAGATCGGTA
CGAATCGGCTGGGAAACAGCAACCGGGGTCGCTGGAATCGCAGCCGGGGTTTTCCATCGGCCCGGGCCGG
ACTTGGTCAGGGTGGAGGCAGGAGTGACGCTTTTGCTGCTGTGGTTCAGGTGCTCTTGGCTGCTCGTGGA
GGAGTCCAGGGAACTCGACTGATTTATCCACATATCGCTGTCGCTCTTACGATCCATAGCAGCCTCGATA
CGATGACGCTCCAGCTGGTACGCTTTGTCCTCGCGTAATTCCTCCTGCGAACGGGTCACACGTTGAATGG
CAATAGAGCTGTGATTGCTGTCGGTATGCATGTGCGGTTTTTCTTCATAGTTCGGCCACTGATTCTGCGG
CGGCGCCATACGATCTTGGCTCTTGGAGGCCGGAAAGGTGAAATATTCACGGGTATAGGTTTGCGTCGGG
ATCGGGTATGCCTCCGGACGTGGTGGCGGGGTCTGTTCTTCGGTACACAGGTTTCCGGTGCTGACGCTGG
TGATTTTGGCTGTGGTGCCGCTCGCGTACGCGGACTTACCACCCGGAGACGGGGGTTGATTCGCCACGTT
TGGAGAAGAACGGTGATCCGCTCTGTTCTTCATCAGACGGTCATCCCCCGGCAGCTTCTTCGGCTCGCTG
TACTCTGCCCAAGGCAGCTGCGGGGATTCCGGGCTACCGTTCTGGGTAGAGTTATTATAGAGCTCAAAGC
CCTCGCTCTTCGGACGCGGCTTACCGGAACCGCGGCGATCGCTGATACGCTGCATCATGGGAGAGGGCTG
GTTCAGAAGGGTCCGGGAAGCGGCCGCACTTCCCCCGGAGCCTCCGCTTCCGCCCTTGTACAGCTCGTCC
ATGCCGAGAGTGATCCCGGCGGCGGTCACGAACTCCAGCAGGACCATGTGATCGCGCTTCTCGTTGGGGT
CTTTGCTCAGCTTGGACTGGGTGCTCAGGTAGTGGTTGTCGGGCAGCAGCACGGGGCCGTCGCCGATGGG
GGTGTTCTGCTGGTAGTGGTCGGCGAGCTGCACGCTGCCGTCCTCGATGTTGTGGCGGATCTTGAAGTTC
ACCTTGATGCCGTTCTTCTGCTTGTCGGCCATGATATAGACGTTGTGGCTGTTGTAGTTGTACTCCAGCT
TGTGCCCCAGGATGTTGCCGTCCTCCTTGAAGTCGATGCCCTTCAGCTCGATGCGGTTCACCAGGGTGTC
GCCCTCGAACTTCACCTCGGCGCGGGTCTTGTAGTTGCCGTCGTCCTTGAAGAAGATGGTGCGCTCCTGG
ACGTAGCCTTCGGGCATGGCGGACTTGAAGAAGTCGTGCTGCTTCATGTGGTCGGGGTAGCGGCTGAAGC
ACTGCACGCCGTAGGTCAGGGTGGTCACGAGGGTGGGCCAGGGCACGGGCAGCTTGCCGGTGGTGCAGAT
GAACTTCAGGGTCAGCTTGCCGTAGGTGGCATCGCCCTCGCCCTCGCCGGACACGCTGAACTTGTGGCCG
TTTACGTCGCCGTCCAGCTCGACCAGGATGGGCACCACCCCGGTGAACAGCTCCTCGCCCTTGCTCACCA
TGGTGGCGACCGGTGGATCCCGGGCCCGCGGTACCGTCGACTGCAGAATTCGGTTCACTAAACGAGCCCG
GTTCACTAAACGAGCTCTGCTTATATAGACCTCCCACCGTACACGCCTACCGCCCATTTGCGTCAATGGG
GCGGAGTTGTTACGACATTTTGGAAAGTCCCGTTGATTTTGGTGCCAAAACAAACTCCCATTGACGTCAA
TGGGGTGGAGACTTGGAAATCCCCGTGAGTCAAACCGCTATCCACGCCCATTGATGTACTGCCAAAACCG
CATCACCATGGTAATAGCGATGACTAATACGTAGATGTACTGCCAAGTAGGAAAGTCCCATAAGGTCATG
TACTGGGCATAATGCCAGGCGGGCCATTTACCGTCATTGACGTCAATAGGGGGCGTACTTGGCATATGAT
ACACTTGATGTACTGCCAAGTGGGCAGTTTACCGTAAATACTCCACCCATTGACGTCAATGGAAAGTCCC
TATTGGCGTTACTATGGGAACATACGTCATTATTGACGTCAATGGGCGGGGGTCGTTGGGCGGTCAGCCA
GGCGGGCCATTTACCGTAAGTTATGTAACGCGGAACTCCATATATGGGCTATGAACTAATGACCCCGTAA
TTGATTACTATTAATAACTAGCACGCGTTCGAAGCTTGAGCTCGGTCCCCTCGGGGTTGGGAGGTGGGTC
TGAAACGATAATGGTGAATATCCCTGCCTAACTCTATTCACTATAGAAAGTACAGCAAAAACTATTCTTA
AACCTACCAAGCCTCCTACTATCATTATGAATAATTTTATATACCACAGCCAATTTGTTATGTTAAACCA
ATTCCACAAACTTGCCCATTTATCTAATTCCAATAATTCTTGTTCATTCTTTTCTTGCTGGTTTTGCGAT
TCTTCAATTAAGGAGTGTATTAAGCTTGTGTAATTGTTAATTTCTCTGTCCCACTCCATCCAGGTCGTGT
GATTCCAAATCTGTTCCAGAGATTTATTACTCCAACTAGCATTCCAAGGCACAGCAGTGGTGCAAATGAG
TTTTCCAGAGCAACCCCAAATCCCCAGGAGCTGTTGATCCTTTAGGTATCTTTCCACAGCCAGGATTCTT
GCCTGGAGCTGCTTGATGCCCCAGACTGTGAGTTGCAACAGATGCTGTTGCGCCTCAATAGCCCTCAGCA
AATTGTTCTGCTGCTGCACTATACCAGACAATAATTGTCTGGCCTGTACCGTCAGCGTCATTGACGCTGC
GCCCATAGTGCTTCCTGCTGCTCCCAAGAACCCAAGGAACAAAGCTCCTATTCCCACTGCTCTTTTTTCT
CTCTGCACCACTCTTCTCTTTGCCTTGGTGGGTGCTACTCCTAATGGTTCAATTTTTACTACTTTATATT
TATATAATTCACTTCTCCAATTGTCCCTCATATCTCCTCCTTATGGTGTTTTACTAAACTTTTCCATGTT
CTAATCCTCATCCTGTCTACTTGCCACACAATCATCACCTGCCATCTGTTTTCCATAATCCCTAATGATC
TTTGCTTTTCTTCTTGGCACTACTTTTATGTCACTATTATCTTGTATTACTACTGCCCCTTCACCTTTCC
AGAGGAGCTTTGCTGGTCCTTTCCAAAGTGGATTTCTGCTGTCCCTGTAATAAACCCGAAAATTTTGAAT
TTTTGTAATTTGTTTTTGTAATTCTTTAGTTTGTATGTCTGTTGCTATTATGTCTACTATTCTTTCCCCT
GCACTGTACCCCCCAATCCCCCCTTTTCTTTTAAAATTGTGGATGAATACTGCCATTTGTACTGCTGTCT
TAAGATGTTCAGCCTGATCTCTTACCTGTCCTATAATTTTCTTTAATTCTTTATTCATAGATTCTACTAC
TCCTTGACTTTGGGGATTGTAGGGAATTTCCAGGTCTGAAGATCCTGCTGCTTGCTGTGCTTTTTTCTTA
CTTTTGTTTTGCTCTTCCTCTATCTTGTCTAAAGCTTCCTTGGTGTCTTTTATCTCTATCCTTTGATGCA
CACAATAGAGGGTTGCTACTGTATTATATAATGATCTAAGTTCTTCTGATCCTGTCTGAAGGGATGGTTG
TAGCTGTCCCAGTATTTGTCTACAGCCTTCTGATGTTTCTAACAGGCCAGTATTAACTGCGAATCGTTCT
AGCTCCCTGCTTGCCCATACTATATGTTTTAATTTATATTTTTTCTTTCCCCCTGGCCTTAACCGAATTT
TTTCCCATCGCGATCTAATTCTCCCCCGCTTAATACTGACGCTCTCGCACCCATCTCTCTCCTTCTAGCC
TCCGCTAGTCAAAATTTTTGGCGTACTCACCAGTCGCCGCCCCTCGCCTCTTGCCGTGCGCGCTTCAGCA
AGCCGAGTCCTGCGTCGAGAGAGCTCCTCTGGTTTCCCTTTCGCTTTCAAGTCCCTGTTCGGGCGCCACT
GCTAGAGATTTTCCACACTGACTAAAAGGGTCTGAGGGATCTCTAGTTACCAGAGTCACACAACAGACGG
GCACACACTACTTGAAGCACTCAAGGCAAGCTTTATTGAGGCTTAAGCAGTGGGTTCCCTAGTTAGCCAG
AGAGCTCCCAGGCTCAGATCTGGTCTAACCAGAGAGACCCAGTACAGGCAAAAAGCAGCTGCTTATATGC
AGGATCTGAGGGCTCGCCACTCCCCAGTCCCGCCCAGGCCACGCCTCCCATGGTAATAGCGATGACTAAT
ACGTAGATGTACTGCCAAGTAGGAAAGTCCCATAAGGTCATGTACTGGGCATAATGCCAGGCGGGCCATT
TACCGTCATTGACGTCAATAGGGGGCGTACTTGGCATATGATACACTTGATGTACTGCCAAGTGGGCAGT
TTACCGTAAATACTCCACCCATTGACGTCAATGGAAAGTCCCTATTGGCGTTACTATGGGAACATACGTC
ATTATTGACGTCAATGGGCGGGGGTCGTTGGGCGGTCAGCCAGGCGGGCCATTTACCGTAAGTTATGTAA
CGCGGAACTCCATATATGGGCTATGAACTAATGACCCCGTAATTGATTACTATTAATAACTAGTCAATAA
TCAATGTCGACCCAGGTGGCACTTTTCGGGGAAATGTGCGCGGAACCCCTATTTGTTTATTTTTCTAAAT
ACATTCAAATATGTATCCGCTCATGAGACAATAACCCTGATAAATGCTTCAATAATATTGAAAAAGGAAG
AGTATGAGTATTCAACATTTCCGTGTCGCCCTTATTCCCTTTTTTGCGGCATTTTGCCTTCCTGTTTTTG
CTCACCCAGAAACGCTGGTGAAAGTAAAAGATGCTGAAGATCAGTTGGGTGCACGAGTGGGTTACATCGA
ACTGGATCTCAACAGCGGTAAGATCCTTGAGAGTTTTCGCCCCGAAGAACGTTTTCCAATGATGAGCACT
TTTAAAGTTCTGCTATGTGGCGCGGTATTATCCCGTATTGACGCCGGGCAAGAGCAACTCGGTCGCCGCA
TACACTATTCTCAGAATGACTTGGTTGAGTACTCACCAGTCACAGAAAAGCATCTTACGGATGGCATGAC
AGTAAGAGAATTATGCAGTGCTGCCATAACCATGAGTGATAACACTGCGGCCAACTTACTTCTGACAACG
ATCGGAGGACCGAAGGAGCTAACCGCTTTTTTGCACAACATGGGGGATCATGTAACTCGCCTTGATCGTT
GGGAACCGGAGCTGAATGAAGCCATACCAAACGACGAGCGTGACACCACGATGCCTGTAGCAATGGCAAC
AACGTTGCGCAAACTATTAACTGGCGAACTACTTACTCTAGCTTCCCGGCAACAATTAATAGACTGGATG
GAGGCGGATAAAGTTGCAGGACCACTTCTGCGCTCGGCCCTTCCGGCTGGCTGGTTTATTGCTGATAAAT
CTGGAGCCGGTGAGCGTGGGTCTCGCGGTATCATTGCAGCACTGGGGCCAGATGGTAAGCCCTCCCGTAT
CGTAGTTATCTACACGACGGGGAGTCAGGCAACTATGGATGAACGAAATAGACAGATCGCTGAGATAGGT
GCCTCACTGATTAAGCATTGGTAACTGTCAGACCAAGTTTACTCATATATACTTTAGATTGATTTAAAAC
TTCATTTTTAATTTAAAAGGATCTAGGTGAAGATCCTTTTTGATAATCTCATGACCAAAATCCCTTAACG
TGAGTTTTCGTTCCACTGAGCGTCAGACCCCGTAGAAAAGATCAAAGGATCTTCTTGAGATCCTTTTTTT
CTGCGCGTAATCTGCTGCTTGCAAACAAAAAAACCACCGCTACCAGCGGTGGTTTGTTTGCCGGATCAAG
AGCTACCAACTCTTTTTCCGAAGGTAACTGGCTTCAGCAGAGCGCAGATACCAAATACTGTTCTTCTAGT
GTAGCCGTAGTTAGGCCACCACTTCAAGAACTCTGTAGCACCGCCTACATACCTCGCTCTGCTAATCCTG
TTACCAGTGGCTGCTGCCAGTGGCGATAAGTCGTGTCTTACCGGGTTGGACTCAAGACGATAGTTACCGG
ATAAGGCGCAGCGGTCGGGCTGAACGGGGGGTTCGTGCACACAGCCCAGCTTGGAGCGAACGACCTACAC
CGAACTGAGATACCTACAGCGTGAGCTATGAGAAAGCGCCACGCTTCCCGAAGGGAGAAAGGCGGACAGG
TATCCGGTAAGCGGCAGGGTCGGAACAGGAGAGCGCACGAGGGAGCTTCCAGGGGGAAACGCCTGGTATC
TTTATAGTCCTGTCGGGTTTCGCCACCTCTGACTTGAGCGTCGATTTTTGTGATGCTCGTCAGGGGGGCG
GAGCCTATGGAAAAACGCCAGCAACGCGGCCTTTTTACGGTTCCTGGCCTTTTGCTGGCCTTTTGCTCAC
ATGTTCTTTCCTGCGTTATCCCCTGATTCTGTGGATAACCGTATTACCGCCTTTGAGTGAGCTGATACCG
CTCGCCGCAGCCGAACGACCGAGCGCAGCGAGTCAGTGAGCGAGGAAGCGGAAGAGCGCCCAATACGCAA
ACCGCCTCTCCCCGCGCGTTGGCCGATTCATTAATGCAGCGGATCCAGACATGATAAGATACATTGATGA
GTTTGGACAAACCACAACTAGAATGCAGTGAAAAAAATGCTTTATTTGTGAAATTTGTGATGCTATTGCT
TTATTTGTAACCATTATAAGCTGCAATAAACAAGTTAGCTTTTTGCAAAAGCCTAGGCCTCCAAAAAAGC
CTCCTCACTACTTCTGGAATAGCTCAGAGGCCGAGGCGGCCTCGGCCTCTGCATAAATAAAAAAAATTAG
TCAGCCATGGGGCGGAGAATGGGCGGAACTGGGCGGAGTTAGGGGCGGGATGGGCGGAGTTAGGGGCGGG
ACTATGGTTGCTGACTAATTGAGATGCGGATCCGCTGGCACGACAGGTTTCCCGACTGGAAAGCGGGCAG
TGAGCGCAACGCAATTAATGTGAGTTAGCTCACTCATTAGGCACCCCAGGCTTTACACTTTATGCTTCCG
GCTCGTATGTTGTGTGGAATTGTGAGCGGATAACAATTTCACACAGGAAACAGCTATGACCATGATTACG
CCAAGCTTGGGCTGCAGGTCGAGGGATCTCCATAAGAGAAGAGGGACAGCTATGACTGGGAGTAGTCAGG
AGAGGAGGAAAAATCTGGCTAGTAAAACATGTAAGGAAAATTTTAGGGATGTTAAAGAAAAAAATAACAC
AAAACAAAATAT
Features (pLannotate 1.2.2; 29 found; start..end, strand, type, name):
    199..254     -  polyA_signal   β-globin poly(A) signal: rabbit β-globin polyadenylation signal (Gil and Proudfoot, 1987)
    340..475     -  LTR            3' LTR (ΔU3) (fragment): self-inactivating 3' long terminal repeat (LTR) from HIV-1
    477..545     -  CDS            nef (fragment): NEF_HV1Z2 - Experimental evidence at protein level: Swiss-Prot protein existence level 1. Extracellular Nef protein targets CD4(+) T-lymphocytes for apoptosis by interacting with CXCR4 surface receptors. From Human immunodeficiency virus type 1 group M subtype D (isolate Z2/CDC-Z34) (HIV-1).
    571..2742    -  CDS            AFDN (fragment): AFAD_HUMAN - Also known as AF6, MLLT4. Experimental evidence at protein level: Swiss-Prot protein existence level 1. Belongs to an adhesion system, probably together with the E- cadherin-catenin system, which plays a role in the organization of homotypic, interneuronal and heterotypic cell-cell adherens junctions (AJs) (By similarity). Nectin- and actin-filament-binding protein that connects nectin to the actin cytoskeleton (PubMed:11024295). May play a key role in the organization of epithelial structures of the embryonic ectoderm (By similarity). Essential for the organization of adherens ju
   2785..3501    -  CDS            mEGFP: mEGFP is a basic (constitutively fluorescent) green fluorescent protein published in 2002, derived from Aequorea victoria. It has moderate acid sensitivity.
   3515..3552    -  misc_feature   MCS (fragment): multiple cloning site
   3551..3567    -  promoter       tight TRE promoter (fragment): Tet-responsive promoter PTight, consisting of seven tet operator sequences followed by the minimal CMV promoter
   3583..3786    -  promoter       CMV promoter: human cytomegalovirus (CMV) immediate early promoter
   3787..4090    -  enhancer       CMV enhancer: human cytomegalovirus immediate early enhancer
   4158..4174    -  misc_feature   MCS (fragment): multiple cloning site
   4174..4199    -  CDS            Rev (fragment): human immunodeficiency virus 1 (HIV-1) Rev protein; rev; enhances nuclear export of unspliced and incompletely spliced viral mRNAs
   4576..4809    -  misc_feature   RRE: The Rev response element (RRE) of HIV-1 allows for Rev-dependent mRNA export from the nucleus to the cytoplasm.
   4943..5026    -  CDS            vif (fragment): VIF_HV1BR - Experimental evidence at protein level: Swiss-Prot protein existence level 1. Counteracts the innate antiviral activity of host APOBEC3F and APOBEC3G. Forms a complex with host APOBEC3F and APOBEC3G thus preventing the entry of these lethally hypermutating enzymes into progeny virions. Recruits an active E3 ubiquitin ligase complex composed of elongin BC, CUL5, and RBX2 to induce polyubiquitination of APOBEC3G and APOBEC3F. In turn, they are directed to the 26S proteasome for degradation. Vif interaction with APOBEC3G also blocks its cytidine deaminase activity in a proteasome-inde
   5169..5286    -  misc_feature   cPPT/CTS: central polypurine tract and central termination sequence of HIV-1
   5435..5794    -  CDS            HIV-1 gag (fragment): gag protein from human immunodeficiency virus 1; gag
   5778..5903    -  misc_feature   HIV-1 Ψ: packaging signal of human immunodeficiency virus type 1
   5950..6207    -  LTR            5' LTR (truncated): truncated 5' long terminal repeat (LTR) from HIV-1
   6209..6588    -  enhancer       CMV enhancer: human cytomegalovirus immediate early enhancer
   6619..6723    +  promoter       AmpR promoter: bla
   6724..7584    +  CDS            AmpR: β-lactamase; bla; confers resistance to ampicillin, carbenicillin, and related antibiotics
   7755..8343    +  rep_origin     ori: high-copy-number ColE1/pMB1/pBR322/pUC origin of replication
   8526..8580    +  CDS            lacI (fragment): lac repressor; lacI; The lac repressor binds to the lac operator to inhibit transcription in E. coli. This inhibition can be relieved by adding lactose or isopropyl-β-D-thiogalactopyranoside (IPTG).
   8582..8716    -  polyA_signal   SV40 poly(A) signal: SV40 polyadenylation signal
   8736..8871    -  rep_origin     SV40 ori: SV40 origin of replication
   8895..8917    -  promoter       SV40 promoter (fragment): SV40 enhancer and early promoter
   8924..8963    +  CDS            lacI (fragment): lac repressor; lacI; The lac repressor binds to the lac operator to inhibit transcription in E. coli. This inhibition can be relieved by adding lactose or isopropyl-β-D-thiogalactopyranoside (IPTG).
   8976..8997    +  protein_bind   CAP binding site: CAP binding activates transcription in the presence of cAMP. E. coli catabolite activator protein
   9012..9042    +  promoter       lac promoter: promoter for the E. coli lac operon
   9050..9066    +  protein_bind   lac operator: The lac repressor binds to the lac operator to inhibit transcription in E. coli. This inhibition can be relieved by adding lactose or isopropyl-β-D-thiogalactopyranoside (IPTG). lac repressor encoded by lacI
