[The description below was written by a language model from this plasmid's Addgene catalogue record and pLannotate feature annotations shown in this document.]
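Description:
CL20_mEGFP_FOidr_085 is a 9,252 nt mammalian expression plasmid built on the CL20 backbone. The catalogue lists it only as "Mammalian Expression", but the feature table shows the architecture of an HIV-1-derived self-inactivating lentiviral transfer vector. It is propagated in E. coli through a high-copy ColE1/pUC-type origin and selected with ampicillin via the bla gene. The recorded recombination-reducing growth strain is consistent with the repeated LTR sequences. Small lac promoter/operator and lacI remnants, an SV40 origin and an SV40 poly(A) signal are also annotated in the backbone.

The viral cassette begins with a CMV enhancer fused to a truncated 5' LTR, a hybrid arrangement that typically drives genomic RNA transcription in packaging cells. This is followed by the Ψ packaging signal with a partial gag segment, the cPPT/CTS element and the Rev response element for Rev-dependent nuclear export. It ends in a ΔU3 3' LTR fragment backed by a rabbit β-globin polyadenylation signal. Short vif, rev and nef annotations are residual HIV-1 sequence rather than intact genes.

Between these elements, an internal CMV enhancer/promoter drives monomeric EGFP fused to the N terminus of FOidr_085. The 17 nt "tight TRE" hit most likely reflects the shared minimal CMV sequence, not tetracycline regulation. FOidr_085 is an unmutated intrinsically disordered region from the human oncogenic fusion protein KMT2A_AFDN, and the depositor's comment indicates residues 2472–3195 of the fusion. The annotation maps the roughly 2.2 kb insert to the AFDN (AF6/MLLT4) portion. No mammalian selection marker is annotated. The construct serves to express the fluorescently tagged IDR in mammalian cells, and the associated publication concerns links between protein condensate formation and RNA biology.
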