Addgene plasmid #244637: CL20_mEGFP_FOidr_085
Purpose: Express mEGFP-tagged intrinsically disordered protein (IDR), FOidr_085, derived from human fusion protein KMT2A_AFDN
Depositing lab: Richard Kriwacki. Depositing organization: St. Jude Children's Research Hospital. Publication: Proteome-wide computational analyses reveal links between protein condensate formation and RNA biology. Maiti S, Tripathi S, Baggett DW, Phillips AH, Park CG, Wang J, Wahiduzzaman, Freyaldenhoven WT, Kinger S, Pioso BJ, Bollinger JC, Somjee R, Lang B, Babu MM, Kriwacki RW. Sci Adv. 2025 Dec 5;11(49):eady1420. doi: 10.1126/sciadv.ady1420. Epub 2025 Dec 3. PubMed 41337585.
Backbone
  Vector backbone: CL20
  Vector type: Mammalian Expression
Growth in bacteria
  Bacterial resistance: Ampicillin, 100 μg/mL
  Growth temperature: 37°C
  Growth strain: NEB Stable
  Copy number: High Copy
Gene/Insert
  Gene/Insert name: FOidr_085
  Species: H. sapiens (human)
  Mutation: Unmutated
  Tag / fusion protein: monomeric EGFP (N terminal on insert)
  Cloning method: Restriction Enzyme; 5′ cloning site Unknown (unknown if destroyed)
Terms and licenses: Academic/Nonprofit Terms; Industry Terms: Not Available to Industry
Depositor comments: KMT2A_AFDN_2472_3195
How to cite: CL20_mEGFP_FOidr_085 was a gift from Richard Kriwacki (Addgene plasmid # 244637 ; http://n2t.net/addgene:244637 ; RRID:Addgene_244637)
